Addgene plasmid #99017: mCherry-KRasCT
Purpose: Membrane marker
Depositing lab: Narasimhan Gautam. Depositing organization: Washington University in Saint Louis. Publication: Membrane Flow Drives an Adhesion-Independent Amoeboid Cell Migration Mode. O'Neill PR, Castillo-Badillo JA, Meshik X, Kalyanaraman V, Melgarejo K, Gautam N. Dev Cell. 2018 Jun 15. pii: S1534-5807(18)30422-2. doi: 10.1016/j.devcel.2018.05.029. PubMed 29937389.
Backbone
  Vector backbone: pcDNA3.1
  Backbone manufacturer: invitrogen
  Backbone size w/o insert (bp): 5428
  Total vector size (bp): 6217
  Vector type: Mammalian Expression
  Selectable markers: Neomycin (select with G418)
Growth in bacteria
  Bacterial resistance: Ampicillin, 100 μg/mL
  Growth temperature: 37°C
  Growth strain: DH5alpha
  Copy number: High Copy
Gene/Insert
  Gene/Insert name: mCherry KRas CT
  Species: Synthetic
  Insert size (bp): 789
  Promoter: CMV
  Cloning method: Restriction Enzyme; 5′ cloning site HindIII (not destroyed); 3′ cloning site XbaI (not destroyed)
  Sequencing primers: 5′ T7; 3′ BGH
Terms and licenses: Academic/Nonprofit Terms; Industry Terms: Not Available to Industry
Depositor comments: The mCherry KRasCT fragment was made as a gBlock with HindIII and XbaI, cut and cloned into pcDNA3.1 Please note that the sequence lacks the last two amino acids of mCherry and has a modified KRasCT sequence. The plasmid functions as described in the publication.
How to cite: mCherry-KRasCT was a gift from Narasimhan Gautam (Addgene plasmid # 99017 ; http://n2t.net/addgene:99017 ; RRID:Addgene_99017)
