[The description below was written by a language model from this plasmid's Addgene catalogue record and pLannotate feature annotations shown in this document.]
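Description:
mCherry-KRasCT is a mammalian expression plasmid built on the pcDNA3.1 backbone that produces a red fluorescent marker for cellular membranes. The insert, a synthetic fragment of about 0.8 kb cloned between HindIII and XbaI sites that both remain intact, fuses the monomeric red fluorescent protein mCherry to a short C-terminal segment of human K-Ras. In native K-Ras this tail carries the lipid-modification and polybasic signals that anchor the protein to the inner face of the plasma membrane, so attaching it to mCherry is expected to tether the fluorophore there. The depositor notes that the mCherry coding region lacks its last two amino acids and that the K-Ras tail sequence is modified, but that the plasmid behaves as reported in the associated study of amoeboid cell migration.

Expression is driven by the human CMV immediate-early enhancer and promoter and terminated by the bovine growth hormone polyadenylation signal; a T7 promoter sits just upstream of the coding sequence. A separate SV40 early promoter drives the neomycin phosphotransferase gene, followed by an SV40 polyadenylation signal, allowing G418 selection of stably transfected mammalian cells. In bacteria, the plasmid is maintained at high copy through a ColE1/pUC-type origin and selected with ampicillin via the β-lactamase gene, and an f1 origin is also present. Small annotated fragments such as the lac promoter/operator region, partial lacI, ble and an HIV-1 LTR match appear to be backbone remnants or annotation artefacts rather than functional parts. The sequenced record is 6,140 nt, slightly shorter than the catalogued total of 6,217 bp.
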