Features (pLannotate 1.2.2; 21 found; start..end, strand, type, name):
      1..122     +  polyA_signal   SV40 poly(A) signal: SV40 polyadenylation signal
    195..211     -  protein_bind   lac operator: The lac repressor binds to the lac operator to inhibit transcription in E. coli. This inhibition can be relieved by adding lactose or isopropyl-β-D-thiogalactopyranoside (IPTG). lac repressor encoded by lacI
    219..249     -  promoter       lac promoter: promoter for the E. coli lac operon
    264..285     -  protein_bind   CAP binding site: CAP binding activates transcription in the presence of cAMP. E. coli catabolite activator protein
    298..390     -  CDS            lacI (fragment): lac repressor; lacI; The lac repressor binds to the lac operator to inhibit transcription in E. coli. This inhibition can be relieved by adding lactose or isopropyl-β-D-thiogalactopyranoside (IPTG).
    573..1161    -  rep_origin     ori: high-copy-number ColE1/pMB1/pBR322/pUC origin of replication
   1332..2192    -  CDS            AmpR: β-lactamase; bla; confers resistance to ampicillin, carbenicillin, and related antibiotics
   2193..2297    -  promoter       AmpR promoter: bla
   2356..2408    -  misc_feature   bom (fragment): basis of mobility region from pBR322
   2563..2942    +  enhancer       CMV enhancer: human cytomegalovirus immediate early enhancer
   2943..3146    +  promoter       CMV promoter: human cytomegalovirus (CMV) immediate early promoter
   3142..3175    +  LTR            5' LTR (truncated) (fragment): truncated 5' long terminal repeat (LTR) from HIV-1
   3191..3209    +  promoter       T7 promoter: promoter for bacteriophage T7 RNA polymerase
   3245..3946    +  CDS            mCherry: mCherry is a basic (constitutively fluorescent) red fluorescent protein published in 2004, derived from Discosoma sp.. It is reported to be a very rapidly-maturing monomer with low acid sensitivity.
   3983..4026    +  CDS            K-Ras (fragment): human small GTPase proto-oncoprotein
   4065..4289    +  polyA_signal   bGH poly(A) signal: bovine growth hormone polyadenylation signal
   4293..4314    +  promoter       SV40 promoter (fragment): SV40 enhancer and early promoter
   4335..4763    +  rep_origin     f1 ori (sequence partly withheld): f1 bacteriophage origin of replication; arrow indicates direction of (+) strand synthesis
   4777..5106    +  promoter       SV40 promoter: SV40 enhancer and early promoter
   5173..5964    +  CDS            neo: KKA2_KLEPN - Also known as kan, nptII. Experimental evidence at protein level: Swiss-Prot protein existence level 1. Resistance to kanamycin, neomycin, paromomycin, ribostamycin, butirosin and gentamicin B. From Klebsiella pneumoniae.
   5988..6       +  CDS            ble (fragment) (across the origin): BLE_KLEPN - Experimental evidence at protein level: Swiss-Prot protein existence level 1. Binding protein with a strong affinity to the bleomycin family of antibiotics. Binds to CL990; an antimitotic-antibiotic compound. From Klebsiella pneumoniae.
>Addgene plasmid #99017 | mCherry-KRasCT | addgene full sequence | sequence record 197860 | Addgene NGS Result
AACTTGTTTATTGCAGCTTATAATGGTTACAAATAAAGCAATAGCATCACAAATTTCACAAATAAAGCAT
TTTTTTCACTGCATTCTAGTTGTGGTTTGTCCAAACTCATCAATGTATCTTATCATGTCTGTATACCGTC
GACCTCTAGCTAGAGCTTGGCGTAATCATGGTCATAGCTGTTTCCTGTGTGAAATTGTTATCCGCTCACA
ATTCCACACAACATACGAGCCGGAAGCATAAAGTGTAAAGCCTGGGGTGCCTAATGAGTGAGCTAACTCA
CATTAATTGCGTTGCGCTCACTGCCCGCTTTCCAGTCGGGAAACCTGTCGTGCCAGCTGCATTAATGAAT
CGGCCAACGCGCGGGGAGAGGCGGTTTGCGTATTGGGCGCTCTTCCGCTTCCTCGCTCACTGACTCGCTG
CGCTCGGTCGTTCGGCTGCGGCGAGCGGTATCAGCTCACTCAAAGGCGGTAATACGGTTATCCACAGAAT
CAGGGGATAACGCAGGAAAGAACATGTGAGCAAAAGGCCAGCAAAAGGCCAGGAACCGTAAAAAGGCCGC
GTTGCTGGCGTTTTTCCATAGGCTCCGCCCCCCTGACGAGCATCACAAAAATCGACGCTCAAGTCAGAGG
TGGCGAAACCCGACAGGACTATAAAGATACCAGGCGTTTCCCCCTGGAAGCTCCCTCGTGCGCTCTCCTG
TTCCGACCCTGCCGCTTACCGGATACCTGTCCGCCTTTCTCCCTTCGGGAAGCGTGGCGCTTTCTCATAG
CTCACGCTGTAGGTATCTCAGTTCGGTGTAGGTCGTTCGCTCCAAGCTGGGCTGTGTGCACGAACCCCCC
GTTCAGCCCGACCGCTGCGCCTTATCCGGTAACTATCGTCTTGAGTCCAACCCGGTAAGACACGACTTAT
CGCCACTGGCAGCAGCCACTGGTAACAGGATTAGCAGAGCGAGGTATGTAGGCGGTGCTACAGAGTTCTT
GAAGTGGTGGCCTAACTACGGCTACACTAGAAGAACAGTATTTGGTATCTGCGCTCTGCTGAAGCCAGTT
ACCTTCGGAAAAAGAGTTGGTAGCTCTTGATCCGGCAAACAAACCACCGCTGGTAGCGGTGGTTTTTTTG
TTTGCAAGCAGCAGATTACGCGCAGAAAAAAAGGATCTCAAGAAGATCCTTTGATCTTTTCTACGGGGTC
TGACGCTCAGTGGAACGAAAACTCACGTTAAGGGATTTTGGTCATGAGATTATCAAAAAGGATCTTCACC
TAGATCCTTTTAAATTAAAAATGAAGTTTTAAATCAATCTAAAGTATATATGAGTAAACTTGGTCTGACA
GTTACCAATGCTTAATCAGTGAGGCACCTATCTCAGCGATCTGTCTATTTCGTTCATCCATAGTTGCCTG
ACTCCCCGTCGTGTAGATAACTACGATACGGGAGGGCTTACCATCTGGCCCCAGTGCTGCAATGATACCG
CGAGACCCACGCTCACCGGCTCCAGATTTATCAGCAATAAACCAGCCAGCCGGAAGGGCCGAGCGCAGAA
GTGGTCCTGCAACTTTATCCGCCTCCATCCAGTCTATTAATTGTTGCCGGGAAGCTAGAGTAAGTAGTTC
GCCAGTTAATAGTTTGCGCAACGTTGTTGCCATTGCTACAGGCATCGTGGTGTCACGCTCGTCGTTTGGT
ATGGCTTCATTCAGCTCCGGTTCCCAACGATCAAGGCGAGTTACATGATCCCCCATGTTGTGCAAAAAAG
CGGTTAGCTCCTTCGGTCCTCCGATCGTTGTCAGAAGTAAGTTGGCCGCAGTGTTATCACTCATGGTTAT
GGCAGCACTGCATAATTCTCTTACTGTCATGCCATCCGTAAGATGCTTTTCTGTGACTGGTGAGTACTCA
ACCAAGTCATTCTGAGAATAGTGTATGCGGCGACCGAGTTGCTCTTGCCCGGCGTCAATACGGGATAATA
CCGCGCCACATAGCAGAACTTTAAAAGTGCTCATCATTGGAAAACGTTCTTCGGGGCGAAAACTCTCAAG
GATCTTACCGCTGTTGAGATCCAGTTCGATGTAACCCACTCGTGCACCCAACTGATCTTCAGCATCTTTT
ACTTTCACCAGCGTTTCTGGGTGAGCAAAAACAGGAAGGCAAAATGCCGCAAAAAAGGGAATAAGGGCGA
CACGGAAATGTTGAATACTCATACTCTTCCTTTTTCAATATTATTGAAGCATTTATCAGGGTTATTGTCT
CATGAGCGGATACATATTTGAATGTATTTAGAAAAATAAACAAATAGGGGTTCCGCGCACATTTCCCCGA
AAAGTGCCACCTGACGTCGACGGATCGGGAGATCTCCCGATCCCCTATGGTGCACTCTCAGTACAATCTG
CTCTGATGCCGCATAGTTAAGCCAGTATCTGCTCCCTGCTTGTGTGTTGGAGGTCGCTGAGTAGTGCGCG
AGCAAAATTTAAGCTACAACAAGGCAAGGCTTGACCGACAATTGCATGAAGAATCTGCTTAGGGTTAGGC
GTTTTGCGCTGCTTCGCGATGTACGGGCCAGATATACGCGTTGACATTGATTATTGACTAGTTATTAATA
GTAATCAATTACGGGGTCATTAGTTCATAGCCCATATATGGAGTTCCGCGTTACATAACTTACGGTAAAT
GGCCCGCCTGGCTGACCGCCCAACGACCCCCGCCCATTGACGTCAATAATGACGTATGTTCCCATAGTAA
CGCCAATAGGGACTTTCCATTGACGTCAATGGGTGGAGTATTTACGGTAAACTGCCCACTTGGCAGTACA
TCAAGTGTATCATATGCCAAGTACGCCCCCTATTGACGTCAATGACGGTAAATGGCCCGCCTGGCATTAT
GCCCAGTACATGACCTTATGGGACTTTCCTACTTGGCAGTACATCTACGTATTAGTCATCGCTATTACCA
TGGTGATGCGGTTTTGGCAGTACATCAATGGGCGTGGATAGCGGTTTGACTCACGGGGATTTCCAAGTCT
CCACCCCATTGACGTCAATGGGAGTTTGTTTTGGCACCAAAATCAACGGGACTTTCCAAAATGTCGTAAC
AACTCCGCCCCATTGACGCAAATGGGCGGTAGGCGTGTACGGTGGGAGGTCTATATAAGCAGAGCTCTCT
GGCTAACTAGAGAACCCACTGCTTACTGGCTTATCGAAATTAATACGACTCACTATAGGGAGACCCAAGC
TGGCTAGCGTTTAAACTTAAGCTTATGGTGAGCAAGGGCGAGGAGGATAACATGGCCATCATCAAGGAGT
TCATGCGCTTCAAGGTGCACATGGAGGGCTCCGTGAACGGCCACGAGTTCGAGATCGAGGGCGAGGGCGA
GGGCCGCCCCTACGAGGGCACCCAGACCGCCAAGCTGAAGGTGACCAAGGGTGGCCCCCTGCCCTTCGCC
TGGGACATCCTGTCCCCTCAGTTCATGTACGGCTCCAAGGCCTACGTGAAGCACCCCGCCGACATCCCCG
ACTACTTGAAGCTGTCCTTCCCCGAGGGCTTCAAGTGGGAGCGCGTGATGAACTTCGAGGACGGCGGCGT
GGTGACCGTGACCCAGGACTCCTCCCTGCAGGACGGCGAGTTCATCTACAAGGTGAAGCTGCGCGGCACC
AACTTCCCCTCCGACGGCCCCGTAATGCAGAAGAAGACCATGGGCTGGGAGGCCTCCTCCGAGCGGATGT
ACCCCGAGGACGGCGCCCTGAAGGGCGAGATCAAGCAGAGGCTGAAGCTGAAGGACGGCGGCCACTACGA
CGCTGAGGTCAAGACCACCTACAAGGCCAAGAAGCCCGTGCAGCTGCCCGGCGCCTACAACGTCAACATC
AAGTTGGACATCACCTCCCACAACGAGGACTACACCATCGTGGAACAGTACGAACGCGCCGAGGGCCGCC
ACTCCACCGGCGGCATGGACGAGCTTACAAGGAATTCGGAAGCGGAAGCGGGAGTGGGGAGCAAAAAGAA
GAAAAAGAAGTCAAAGACAAAGTGTGTAATTATGTAGTCTAGAGGGCCCGTTTAAACCCGCTGATCAGCC
TCGACTGTGCCTTCTAGTTGCCAGCCATCTGTTGTTTGCCCCTCCCCCGTGCCTTCCTTGACCCTGGAAG
GTGCCACTCCCACTGTCCTTTCCTAATAAAATGAGGAAATTGCATCGCATTGTCTGAGTAGGTGTCATTC
TATTCTGGGGGGTGGGGTGGGGCAGGACAGCAAGGGGGAGGATTGGGAAGACAATAGCAGGCATGCTGGG
GATGCGGTGGGCTCTATGGCTTCTGAGGCGGAAAGAACCAGCTGGGGCTCTAGGGGGTATCCCC
[124 nt withheld, positions 4335-4458]
C
[91 nt withheld, positions 4460-4550]
A
[49 nt withheld, positions 4552-4600]
CCTTTGACGTTGGAGTCCACGTTCTTT
[37 nt withheld, positions 4628-4664]
ACCCTATCTCGGTCTATTCTTTTGATTTATAAGGGATTTTGCCGATTTCGGCCTATTGGTTAAAAAATGA
GCTGATTTAACAAAAATTTAACGCGAATTAATTCTGTGGAATGTGTGTCAGTTAGGGTGTGGAAAGTCCC
CAGGCTCCCCAGCAGGCAGAAGTATGCAAAGCATGCATCTCAATTAGTCAGCAACCAGGTGTGGAAAGTC
CCCAGGCTCCCCAGCAGGCAGAAGTATGCAAAGCATGCATCTCAATTAGTCAGCAACCATAGTCCCGCCC
CTAACTCCGCCCATCCCGCCCCTAACTCCGCCCAGTTCCGCCCATTCTCCGCCCCATGGCTGACTAATTT
TTTTTATTTATGCAGAGGCCGAGGCCGCCTCTGCCTCTGAGCTATTCCAGAAGTAGTGAGGAGGCTTTTT
TGGAGGCCTAGGCTTTTGCAAAAAGCTCCCGGGAGCTTGTATATCCATTTTCGGATCTGATCAAGAGACA
GGATGAGGATCGTTTCGCATGATTGAACAAGATGGATTGCACGCAGGTTCTCCGGCCGCTTGGGTGGAGA
GGCTATTCGGCTATGACTGGGCACAACAGACAATCGGCTGCTCTGATGCCGCCGTGTTCCGGCTGTCAGC
GCAGGGGCGCCCGGTTCTTTTTGTCAAGACCGACCTGTCCGGTGCCCTGAATGAACTGCAGGACGAGGCA
GCGCGGCTATCGTGGCTGGCCACGACGGGCGTTCCTTGCGCAGCTGTGCTCGACGTTGTCACTGAAGCGG
GAAGGGACTGGCTGCTATTGGGCGAAGTGCCGGGGCAGGATCTCCTGTCATCTCACCTTGCTCCTGCCGA
GAAAGTATCCATCATGGCTGATGCAATGCGGCGGCTGCATACGCTTGATCCGGCTACCTGCCCATTCGAC
CACCAAGCGAAACATCGCATCGAGCGAGCACGTACTCGGATGGAAGCCGGTCTTGTCGATCAGGATGATC
TGGACGAAGAGCATCAGGGGCTCGCGCCAGCCGAACTGTTCGCCAGGCTCAAGGCGCGCATGCCCGACGG
CGAGGATCTCGTCGTGACCCATGGCGATGCCTGCTTGCCGAATATCATGGTGGAAAATGGCCGCTTTTCT
GGATTCATCGACTGTGGCCGGCTGGGTGTGGCGGACCGCTATCAGGACATAGCGTTGGCTACCCGTGATA
TTGCTGAAGAGCTTGGCGGCGAATGGGCTGACCGCTTCCTCGTGCTTTACGGTATCGCCGCTCCCGATTC
GCAGCGCATCGCCTTCTATCGCCTTCTTGACGAGTTCTTCTGAGCGGGACTCTGGGGTTCGAAATGACCG
ACCAAGCGACGCCCAACCTGCCATCACGAGATTTCGATTCCACCGCCGCCTTCTATGAAAGGTTGGGCTT
CGGAATCGTTTTCCGGGACGCCGGCTGGATGATCCTCCAGCGCGGGGATCTCATGCTGGAGTTCTTCGCC
CACCCC
